>Addgene plasmid #51507 | AAV pmSyn1-EBFP-Cre | depositor full sequence | sequence record 78631 | AAV pmSyn1-EBFP-Cre sequence 6890 bps
CCTGCAGGCAGCTGCGCGCTCGCTCGCTCACTGAGGCCGCCCGGGCAAAGCCCGGGCGTCGGGCGACCTT
TGGTCGCCCGGCCTCAGTGAGCGAGCGAGCGCGCAGAGAGGGAGTGGCCAACTCCATCACTAGGGGTTCC
TGCGGCCGCACGCGTACCATCACCAAGGCAGTTCTCATTAAAAAAAAAAAAACATTTAATTGGGAGCTTT
CTTACAGTTTCAGAGATGAGTAAATTATTACCATAATCAGGAGTGTTGTGGCAGACACAGGCTTGATGCT
GGAGCCATAGCTGAGAGCTATATGCTGATCCACAGACAACAGACACAGACAGACAGACAGACAGACAGAC
AGACAGACTGACTGGCTGGCTGGCTGGCTGGCTGGCTGGCTCTGGGCTTGGCATGGACTTTTGAACCCCC
AAAACCCACCCCAGTGACGTGCTTTCTCCAACAAGGCCACACATTCTAATCCTTTTAATCTTTCCAAACA
GCACCAGTCCCTGGTGACTAAGCATTCAAATATATGAGCCTTCTTATTCAGACCACCAAAATTACTTTAT
TTTTCCACATGAAAGTATTATGTGGCTTCCTGTCTGCAAAGAGGAAGACATCCATGAACACTAATGACAC
TGGGTTTGGGCTATGTCCGGAGCAGAGGAATGAGGCCATGTAGACTAAATATGTGCATGTGGAGGAGGCT
GAAAACACATCAGAGCTAGCGCTGCAGGAAATGCTTCTGCATTGCATACCCAGAGTTTCCTTGCTCATCT
GGGAGTCTGTGTTTTTCCTAGATGTGTGCACTTGTGTGAGATTCTCTGGGTGTGAGTCAAAGTGTTATCT
GAATGTGTAATGTGTGCTCAATATGCTCATGTGTGTTACCCTGAGCTTCTGTGTCTACATATATACCTGG
ATGCCTGTGTGTTCTGTGATGTACATATATATTCTGTCTTTCCTTCCTTTTCTATTTGTGTTATTCCATG
TGTTCTTTCAGATTCTCACCACCAAGGGCAAGGATATGTTAACTACCCAAGTGTCCACCTCCGCCTGTCT
GGTGATGTTTACGCCACCCCCGTGCTCTTTTCTTTGCCCGACAGAGTTGTTATAGGAGATGTCTCCCCGG
GAACACTGCAGGAAGGAGAATTTCTACATTTATGTTCCCCTCTGAGTGTGCTTCTATCCCCAAAATGCCT
TCAAAGGTGAAAATCAACACTGGAAACCCAAGTATCTGGGAAGGGCAAGAGTGTGTAAGTGCAAGTTAGC
CTAAGGAATAGGAAGAGGTTGGTAAACAGGGTAGGATCGTGGGAGGGAGTTTCGTTACTACAGGTCCGGA
CCCTCAGGACAAGAACCCCACCCCCACTCCCCAAATTGCGCATCCCCCGCCCCCATCAGAGGGGGAGGGG
AAGAGGTTGCGGCGCGGCGCATGCGCACTGTCGGATTCAGCACCGCGGTCAGAGCCTTCGCCTCCGCTGC
CGGCGCGCACCACCACCTCCCCAGCACCAAAGGCTGACTGACGTCACTCACTAGCCCTCCCCAAACTCCC
CTTCCTCGCCGCCTTGGTCGCGTCCATGCTGCCGTGAGTCCAGTCGGACCGCACCACGAGAGGTGCAAGA
TAGGGAGGTGCGGGCGCGACCATACGCTCTGCGGCGGCAGAGCCTCGGCGCTGCCTCAGTCTGCAGCGGG
CAGCAGAGGAGTCGCGTCGTGCCAGAGAGCACCGCCGTGCTCCTGAGCCCCTCGCGCTCCGCCCCCGCGG
CCCACAGACCCACTGCCCCTTGGAATTCCCCGATCTGCACCGGTCGCCACCATGGTGAGCAAGGGCGAGG
AGCTGTTCACCGGGGTGGTGCCCATCCTGGTCGAGCTGGACGGCGACGTAAACGGCCACAAGTTCAGCGT
GAGGGGCGAGGGCGAGGGCGATGCCACCAACGGCAAGCTGACCCTGAAGTTCATCTGCACCACCGGCAAG
CTGCCCGTGCCCTGGCCCACCCTCGTGACCACCCTGAGCCACGGCGTGCAGTGCTTCGCCCGCTACCCCG
ACCACATGAAGCAGCACGACTTCTTCAAGTCCGCCATGCCCGAAGGCTACGTCCAGGAGCGCACCATCTT
CTTCAAGGACGACGGCACCTACAAGACCCGCGCCGAGGTGAAGTTCGAGGGCGACACCCTGGTGAACCGC
ATCGAGCTGAAGGGCGTCGACTTCAAGGAGGACGGCAACATCCTGGGGCACAAGCTGGAGTACAACTTCA
ACAGCCACAACATCTATATCATGGCCGTCAAGCAGAAGAACGGCATCAAGGTGAACTTCAAGATCCGCCA
CAACGTGGAGGACGGCAGCGTGCAGCTCGCCGACCACTACCAGCAGAACACCCCCATCGGCGACGGCCCC
GTGCTGCTGCCCGACAGCCACTACCTGAGCACCCAGTCCGTGCTGAGCAAAGACCCCAACGAGAAGCGCG
ATCACATGGTCCTGCTGGAGTTCCGCACCGCCGCCGGGATCACTCTCGGCATGGACGAGCTGTACAAGGG
TTCCGGTTCCATGGCCAATTTACTGACCGTACACCAAAATTTGCCTGCATTACCGGTCGATGCAACGAGT
GATGAGGTTCGCAAGAACCTGATGGACATGTTCAGGGATCGCCAGGCGTTTTCTGAGCATACCTGGAAAA
TGCTTCTGTCCGTTTGCCGGTCGTGGGCGGCATGGTGCAAGTTGAATAACCGGAAATGGTTTCCCGCAGA
ACCTGAAGATGTTCGCGATTATCTTCTATATCTTCAGGCGCGCGGTCTGGCAGTAAAAACTATCCAGCAA
CATTTGGGCCAGCTAAACATGCTTCATCGTCGGTCCGGGCTGCCACGACCAAGTGACAGCAATGCTGTTT
CACTGGTTATGCGGCGGATCCGAAAAGAAAACGTTGATGCCGGTGAACGTGCAAAACAGGCTCTAGCGTT
CGAACGCACTGATTTCGACCAGGTTCGTTCACTCATGGAAAATAGCGATCGCTGCCAGGATATACGTAAT
CTGGCATTTCTGGGGATTGCTTATAACACCCTGTTACGTATAGCCGAAATTGCCAGGATCAGGGTTAAAG
ATATCTCACGTACTGACGGTGGGAGAATGTTAATCCATATTGGCAGAACGAAAACGCTGGTTAGCACCGC
AGGTGTAGAGAAGGCACTTAGCCTGGGGGTAACTAAACTGGTCGAGCGATGGATTTCCGTCTCTGGTGTA
GCTGATGATCCGAATAACTACCTGTTTTGCCGGGTCAGAAAAAATGGTGTTGCCGCGCCATCTGCCACCA
GCCAGCTATCAACTCGCGCCCTGGAAGGGATTTTTGAAGCAACTCATCGATTGATTTACGGCGCTAAGGA
TGACTCTGGTCAGAGATACCTGGCCTGGTCTGGACACAGTGCCCGTGTCGGAGCCGCGCGAGATATGGCC
CGCGCTGGAGTTTCAATACCGGAGATCATGCAAGCTGGTGGCTGGACCAATGTAAATATTGTCATGAACT
ATATCCGTAACCTGGATAGTGAAACAGGGGCAATGGTGCGCCTGCTGGAAGATGGCGATTAAGCCATTAA
CGCGGGGGATCCTCTAGAGTCGACCTGCAGAAGCTTGCCTCGAGCAGCGCTGCTCGAGAGATCTACGGGT
GGCATCCCTGTGACCCCTCCCCAGTGCCTCTCCTGGCCCTGGAAGTTGCCACTCCAGTGCCCACCAGCCT
TGTCCTAATAAAATTAAGTTGCATCATTTTGTCTGACTAGGTGTCCTTCTATAATATTATGGGGTGGAGG
GGGGTGGTATGGAGCAAGGGGCAAGTTGGGAAGACAACCTGTAGGGCCTGCGGGGTCTATTGGGAACCAA
GCTGGAGTGCAGTGGCACAATCTTGGCTCACTGCAATCTCCGCCTCCTGGGTTCAAGCGATTCTCCTGCC
TCAGCCTCCCGAGTTGTTGGGATTCCAGGCATGCATGACCAGGCTCAGCTAATTTTTGTTTTTTTGGTAG
AGACGGGGTTTCACCATATTGGCCAGGCTGGTCTCCAACTCCTAATCTCAGGTGATCTACCCACCTTGGC
CTCCCAAATTGCTGGGATTACAGGCGTGAACCACTGCTCCCTTCCCTGTCCTTCTGATTTTGTAGGTAAC
CACGTGCGGACCGAGCGGCCGCAGGAACCCCTAGTGATGGAGTTGGCCACTCCCTCTCTGCGCGCTCGCT
CGCTCACTGAGGCCGGGCGACCAAAGGTCGCCCGACGCCCGGGCTTTGCCCGGGCGGCCTCAGTGAGCGA
GCGAGCGCGCAGCTGCCTGCAGGGGCGCCTGATGCGGTATTTTCTCCTTACGCATCTGTGCGGTATTTCA
CACCGCATA
[142 nt withheld, positions 4350-4491]
C
[141 nt withheld, positions 4493-4633]
CCTTTGACGTTGGAGTCCACGTTCTTT
[37 nt withheld, positions 4661-4697]
ACCCTATCTCGGGCTATTCTTTTGATTTATAAGGGATTTTGCCGATTTCGGCCTATTGGTTAAAAAATGA
GCTGATTTAACAAAAATTTAACGCGAATTTTAACAAAATATTAACGTTTACAATTTTATGGTGCACTCTC
AGTACAATCTGCTCTGATGCCGCATAGTTAAGCCAGCCCCGACACCCGCCAACACCCGCTGACGCGCCCT
GACGGGCTTGTCTGCTCCCGGCATCCGCTTACAGACAAGCTGTGACCGTCTCCGGGAGCTGCATGTGTCA
GAGGTTTTCACCGTCATCACCGAAACGCGCGAGACGAAAGGGCCTCGTGATACGCCTATTTTTATAGGTT
AATGTCATGATAATAATGGTTTCTTAGACGTCAGGTGGCACTTTTCGGGGAAATGTGCGCGGAACCCCTA
TTTGTTTATTTTTCTAAATACATTCAAATATGTATCCGCTCATGAGACAATAACCCTGATAAATGCTTCA
ATAATATTGAAAAAGGAAGAGTATGAGTATTCAACATTTCCGTGTCGCCCTTATTCCCTTTTTTGCGGCA
TTTTGCCTTCCTGTTTTTGCTCACCCAGAAACGCTGGTGAAAGTAAAAGATGCTGAAGATCAGTTGGGTG
CACGAGTGGGTTACATCGAACTGGATCTCAACAGCGGTAAGATCCTTGAGAGTTTTCGCCCCGAAGAACG
TTTTCCAATGATGAGCACTTTTAAAGTTCTGCTATGTGGCGCGGTATTATCCCGTATTGACGCCGGGCAA
GAGCAACTCGGTCGCCGCATACACTATTCTCAGAATGACTTGGTTGAGTACTCACCAGTCACAGAAAAGC
ATCTTACGGATGGCATGACAGTAAGAGAATTATGCAGTGCTGCCATAACCATGAGTGATAACACTGCGGC
CAACTTACTTCTGACAACGATCGGAGGACCGAAGGAGCTAACCGCTTTTTTGCACAACATGGGGGATCAT
GTAACTCGCCTTGATCGTTGGGAACCGGAGCTGAATGAAGCCATACCAAACGACGAGCGTGACACCACGA
TGCCTGTAGCAATGGCAACAACGTTGCGCAAACTATTAACTGGCGAACTACTTACTCTAGCTTCCCGGCA
ACAATTAATAGACTGGATGGAGGCGGATAAAGTTGCAGGACCACTTCTGCGCTCGGCCCTTCCGGCTGGC
TGGTTTATTGCTGATAAATCTGGAGCCGGTGAGCGTGGGTCTCGCGGTATCATTGCAGCACTGGGGCCAG
ATGGTAAGCCCTCCCGTATCGTAGTTATCTACACGACGGGGAGTCAGGCAACTATGGATGAACGAAATAG
ACAGATCGCTGAGATAGGTGCCTCACTGATTAAGCATTGGTAACTGTCAGACCAAGTTTACTCATATATA
CTTTAGATTGATTTAAAACTTCATTTTTAATTTAAAAGGATCTAGGTGAAGATCCTTTTTGATAATCTCA
TGACCAAAATCCCTTAACGTGAGTTTTCGTTCCACTGAGCGTCAGACCCCGTAGAAAAGATCAAAGGATC
TTCTTGAGATCCTTTTTTTCTGCGCGTAATCTGCTGCTTGCAAACAAAAAAACCACCGCTACCAGCGGTG
GTTTGTTTGCCGGATCAAGAGCTACCAACTCTTTTTCCGAAGGTAACTGGCTTCAGCAGAGCGCAGATAC
CAAATACTGTCCTTCTAGTGTAGCCGTAGTTAGGCCACCACTTCAAGAACTCTGTAGCACCGCCTACATA
CCTCGCTCTGCTAATCCTGTTACCAGTGGCTGCTGCCAGTGGCGATAAGTCGTGTCTTACCGGGTTGGAC
TCAAGACGATAGTTACCGGATAAGGCGCAGCGGTCGGGCTGAACGGGGGGTTCGTGCACACAGCCCAGCT
TGGAGCGAACGACCTACACCGAACTGAGATACCTACAGCGTGAGCTATGAGAAAGCGCCACGCTTCCCGA
AGGGAGAAAGGCGGACAGGTATCCGGTAAGCGGCAGGGTCGGAACAGGAGAGCGCACGAGGGAGCTTCCA
GGGGGAAACGCCTGGTATCTTTATAGTCCTGTCGGGTTTCGCCACCTCTGACTTGAGCGTCGATTTTTGT
GATGCTCGTCAGGGGGGCGGAGCCTATGGAAAAACGCCAGCAACGCGGCCTTTTTACGGTTCCTGGCCTT
TTGCTGGCCTTTTGCTCACATGT
Features (pLannotate 1.2.2; 13 found; start..end, strand, type, name):
      1..141     -  repeat_region  AAV2 ITR: inverted terminal repeat of adeno-associated virus serotype 2 inverted
   1802..2518    +  CDS            EBFP2: EBFP2 is a basic (constitutively fluorescent) blue fluorescent protein published in 2007, derived from Aequorea victoria. It is reported to be a rapidly-maturing monomer with moderate acid sensitivity.
   2535..3561    +  CDS            Cre (fragment): site-specific recombinase Cre is a site-specific recombinase from bacteriophage P1. Recombination occurs at loxP sequences.
   3575..3600    +  misc_feature   MCS (fragment): pUC18/19 multiple cloning site
   3637..4113    +  polyA_signal   hGH poly(A) signal: human growth hormone polyadenylation signal
   4153..4293    +  repeat_region  AAV2 ITR: inverted terminal repeat of adeno-associated virus serotype 2 inverted
   4298..4349    -  misc_feature   bom (fragment): basis of mobility region from pBR322
   4368..4748    +  rep_origin     M13 ori (sequence partly withheld): M13 bacteriophage origin of replication; arrow indicates direction of (+) strand synthesis
   4824..4873    -  misc_feature   bom (fragment): basis of mobility region from pBR322
   4975..5010    -  CDS            rop (fragment): Rop protein, which maintains plasmids at low copy number; rop
   5105..5209    +  promoter       AmpR promoter: bla
   5210..6070    +  CDS            AmpR: β-lactamase; bla; confers resistance to ampicillin, carbenicillin, and related antibiotics
   6241..6829    +  rep_origin     ori: high-copy-number ColE1/pMB1/pBR322/pUC origin of replication
