>Addgene plasmid #51507 | AAV pmSyn1-EBFP-Cre | addgene full sequence | sequence record 174898 | Addgene NGS Result
GGGCTCAGGAGCACGGCGGTGCTCTCTGGCACGACGCGACTCCTCTGCTGCCCGCTGCAGACTGAGGCAG
CGCCGAGGCTCTGCCGCCGCAGAGCGTATGGTCGCGCCCGCACCTCCCTATCTTGCACCTCTCGTGGTGC
GGTCCGACTGGACTCACGGCAGCATGGACGCGACCAAGGCGGCGAGGAAGGGGAGTTTGGGGAGGGCTAG
TGAGTGACGTCAGTCAGCCTTTGGTGCTGGGGAGGTGGTGGTGCGCGCCGGCAGCGGAGGCGAAGGCTCT
GACCGCGGTGCTGAATCCGACAGTGCGCATGCGCCGCGCCGCAACCTCTTCCCCTCCCCCTCTGATGGGG
GCGGGGGATGCGCAATTTGGGGAGTGGGGGTGGGGTTCTTGTCCTGAGGGTCCGGACCTGTAGTAACGAA
ACTCCCTCCCACGATCCTACCCTGTTTACCAACCTCTTCCTATTCCTTAGGCTAACTTGCACTTACACAC
TCTTGCCCTTCCCAGATACTTGGGTTTCCAGTGTTGATTTTCACCTTTGAAGGCATTTTGGGGATAGAAG
CACACTCAGAGGGGAACATAAATGTAGAAATTCTCCTTCCTGCAGTGTTCCCGGGGAGACATCTCCTATA
ACAACTCTGTCGGGCAAAGAAAAGAGCACGGGGGTGGCGTAAACATCACCAGACAGGCGGAGGTGGACAC
TTGGGTAGTTAACATATCCTTGCCCTTGGTGGTGAGAATCTGAAAGAACACATGGAATAACACAAATAGA
AAAGGAAGGAAAGACAGAATATATATGTACATCACAGAACACACAGGCATCCAGGTATATATGTAGACAC
AGAAGCTCAGGGTAACACACATGAGCATATTGAGCACACATTACACATTCAGATAACACTTTGACTCACA
CCCAGAGAATCTCACACAAGTGCACACATCTAGGAAAAACACAGACTCCCAGATGAGCAAGGAAACTCTG
GGTATGCAATGCAGAAGCATTTCCTGCAGCGCTAGCTCTGATGTGTTTTCAGCCTCCTCCACATGCACAT
ATTTAGTCTACATGGCCTCATTCCTCTGCTCCGGACATAGCCCAAACCCAGTGTCATTAGTGTTCATGGA
TGTCTTCCTCTTTGCAGACAGGAAGCCACATAATACTTTCATGTGGAAAAATAAAGTAATTTTGGTGGTC
TGAATAAGAAGGCTCATATATTTGAATGCTTAGTCACCAGGGACTGGTGCTGTTTGGAAAGATTAAAAGG
ATTAGAATGTGTGGCCTTGTTGGAGAAAGCACGTCACTGGGGTGGGTTTTGGGGGTTCAAAAGTCCATGC
CAAGCCCAGAGCCAGCCAGCCAGCCAGCCAGCCAGCCAGTCAGTCTGTCTGTCTGTCTGTCTGTCTGTCT
GTCTGTGTCTGTTGTCTGTGGATCAGCATATAGCTCTCAGCTATGGCTCCAGCATCAAGCCTGTGTCTGC
CACAACACTCCTGATTATGGTAATAATTTACTCATCTCTGAAACTGTAAGAAAGCTCCCAATTAAATGTT
TTTTTTTTTTTAATGAGAACTGCCTTGGTGATGGTACGCGTGCGGCCGCAGGAACCCCTAGTGATGGAGT
TGGCCACTCCCTCTCTGCGCGCTCGCTCGCTCACTGAGGCCGGGCGACCAAAGGTCGCCCGACGCCCGGG
CGGCCTCAGTGAGCGAGCGAGCGCGCAGCTGCCTGCAGGACATGTGAGCAAAAGGCCAGCAAAAGGCCAG
GAACCGTAAAAAGGCCGCGTTGCTGGCGTTTTTCCATAGGCTCCGCCCCCCTGACGAGCATCACAAAAAT
CGACGCTCAAGTCAGAGGTGGCGAAACCCGACAGGACTATAAAGATACCAGGCGTTTCCCCCTGGAAGCT
CCCTCGTGCGCTCTCCTGTTCCGACCCTGCCGCTTACCGGATACCTGTCCGCCTTTCTCCCTTCGGGAAG
CGTGGCGCTTTCTCATAGCTCACGCTGTAGGTATCTCAGTTCGGTGTAGGTCGTTCGCTCCAAGCTGGGC
TGTGTGCACGAACCCCCCGTTCAGCCCGACCGCTGCGCCTTATCCGGTAACTATCGTCTTGAGTCCAACC
CGGTAAGACACGACTTATCGCCACTGGCAGCAGCCACTGGTAACAGGATTAGCAGAGCGAGGTATGTAGG
CGGTGCTACAGAGTTCTTGAAGTGGTGGCCTAACTACGGCTACACTAGAAGAACAGTATTTGGTATCTGC
GCTCTGCTGAAGCCAGTTACCTTCGGAAAAAGAGTTGGTAGCTCTTGATCCGGCAAACAAACCACCGCTG
GTAGCGGTGGTTTTTTTGTTTGCAAGCAGCAGATTACGCGCAGAAAAAAAGGATCTCAAGAAGATCCTTT
GATCTTTTCTACGGGGTCTGACGCTCAGTGGAACGAAAACTCACGTTAAGGGATTTTGGTCATGAGATTA
TCAAAAAGGATCTTCACCTAGATCCTTTTAAATTAAAAATGAAGTTTTAAATCAATCTAAAGTATATATG
AGTAAACTTGGTCTGACAGTTACCAATGCTTAATCAGTGAGGCACCTATCTCAGCGATCTGTCTATTTCG
TTCATCCATAGTTGCCTGACTCCCCGTCGTGTAGATAACTACGATACGGGAGGGCTTACCATCTGGCCCC
AGTGCTGCAATGATACCGCGAGACCCACGCTCACCGGCTCCAGATTTATCAGCAATAAACCAGCCAGCCG
GAAGGGCCGAGCGCAGAAGTGGTCCTGCAACTTTATCCGCCTCCATCCAGTCTATTAATTGTTGCCGGGA
AGCTAGAGTAAGTAGTTCGCCAGTTAATAGTTTGCGCAACGTTGTTGCCATTGCTACAGGCATCGTGGTG
TCACGCTCGTCGTTTGGTATGGCTTCATTCAGCTCCGGTTCCCAACGATCAAGGCGAGTTACATGATCCC
CCATGTTGTGCAAAAAAGCGGTTAGCTCCTTCGGTCCTCCGATCGTTGTCAGAAGTAAGTTGGCCGCAGT
GTTATCACTCATGGTTATGGCAGCACTGCATAATTCTCTTACTGTCATGCCATCCGTAAGATGCTTTTCT
GTGACTGGTGAGTACTCAACCAAGTCATTCTGAGAATAGTGTATGCGGCGACCGAGTTGCTCTTGCCCGG
CGTCAATACGGGATAATACCGCGCCACATAGCAGAACTTTAAAAGTGCTCATCATTGGAAAACGTTCTTC
GGGGCGAAAACTCTCAAGGATCTTACCGCTGTTGAGATCCAGTTCGATGTAACCCACTCGTGCACCCAAC
TGATCTTCAGCATCTTTTACTTTCACCAGCGTTTCTGGGTGAGCAAAAACAGGAAGGCAAAATGCCGCAA
AAAAGGGAATAAGGGCGACACGGAAATGTTGAATACTCATACTCTTCCTTTTTCAATATTATTGAAGCAT
TTATCAGGGTTATTGTCTCATGAGCGGATACATATTTGAATGTATTTAGAAAAATAAACAAATAGGGGTT
CCGCGCACATTTCCCCGAAAAGTGCCACCTGACGTCTAAGAAACCATTATTATCATGACATTAACCTATA
AAAATAGGCGTATCACGAGGCCCTTTCGTCTCGCGCGTTTCGGTGATGACGGTGAAAACCTCTGACACAT
GCAGCTCCCGGAGACGGTCACAGCTTGTCTGTAAGCGGATGCCGGGAGCAGACAAGCCCGTCAGGGCGCG
TCAGCGGGTGTTGGCGGGTGTCGGGGCTGGCTTAACTATGCGGCATCAGAGCAGATTGTACTGAGAGTGC
ACCATAAAATTGTAAACGTTAATATTTTGTTAAAATTCGCGTTAAATTTTTGTTAAATCAGCTCATTTTT
TAACCAATAGACCGAAATCGGCAAAATCCCTTATAAATCAAAAGAATAGCCCGAGATAGAGT
[37 nt withheld, positions 3913-3949]
AAAGAACGTGGACTCCAACGTCAAAGG
[141 nt withheld, positions 3977-4117]
G
[46 nt withheld, positions 4119-4164]
A
[95 nt withheld, positions 4166-4260]
TATGCGGTGTGAAATACCGCACAGATGCGTAAGGAGAAAATACCGCATCAGGCGCCCCTGCAGGCAGCTG
CGCGCTCGCTCGCTCACTGAGGCCGCCCGGGCAAAGCCCGGGCGTCGGGCGACCTTTGGTCGCCCGGCCT
CAGTGAGCGAGCGAGCGCGCAGAGAGGGAGTGGCCAACTCCATCACTAGGGGTTCCTGCGGCCGCTCGGT
CCGCACGTGGTTACCTACAAAATCAGAAGGACAGGGAAGGGAGCAGTGGTTCACGCCTGTAATCCCAGCA
ATTTGGGAGGCCAAGGTGGGTAGATCACCTGAGATTAGGAGTTGGAGACCAGCCTGGCCAATATGGTGAA
ACCCCGTCTCTACCAAAAAAACAAAAATTAGCTGAGCCTGGTCATGCATGCCTGGAATCCCAACAACTCG
GGAGGCTGAGGCAGGAGAATCGCTTGAACCCAGGAGGCGGAGATTGCAGTGAGCCAAGATTGTGCCACTG
CACTCCAGCTTGGTTCCCAATAGACCCCGCAGGCCCTACAGGTTGTCTTCCCAACTTGCCCCTTGCTCCA
TACCACCCCCCTCCACCCCATAATATTATAGAAGGACACCTAGTCAGACAAAATGATGCAACTTAATTTT
ATTAGGACAAGGCTGGTGGGCACTGGAGTGGCAACTTCCAGGGCCAGGAGAGGCACTGGGGAGGGGTCAC
AGGGATGCCACCCGTAGATCTCTCGAGCAGCGCTGCTCGAGGCAAGCTTCTGCAGGTCGACTCTAGAGGA
TCCCCCGCGTTAATGGCTAATCGCCATCTTCCAGCAGGCGCACCATTGCCCCTGTTTCACTATCCAGGTT
ACGGATATAGTTCATGACAATATTTACATTGGTCCAGCCACCAGCTTGCATGATCTCCGGTATTGAAACT
CCAGCGCGGGCCATATCTCGCGCGGCTCCGACACGGGCACTGTGTCCAGACCAGGCCAGGTATCTCTGAC
CAGAGTCATCCTTAGCGCCGTAAATCAATCGATGAGTTGCTTCAAAAATCCCTTCCAGGGCGCGAGTTGA
TAGCTGGCTGGTGGCAGATGGCGCGGCAACACCATTTTTTCTGACCCGGCAAAACAGGTAGTTATTCGGA
TCATCAGCTACACCAGAGACGGAAATCCATCGCTCGACCAGTTTAGTTACCCCCAGGCTAAGTGCCTTCT
CTACACCTGCGGTGCTAACCAGCGTTTTCGTTCTGCCAATATGGATTAACATTCTCCCACCGTCAGTACG
TGAGATATCTTTAACCCTGATCCTGGCAATTTCGGCTATACGTAACAGGGTGTTATAAGCAATCCCCAGA
AATGCCAGATTACGTATATCCTGGCAGCGATCGCTATTTTCCATGAGTGAACGAACCTGGTCGAAATCAG
TGCGTTCGAACGCTAGAGCCTGTTTTGCACGTTCACCGGCATCAACGTTTTCTTTTCGGATCCGCCGCAT
AACCAGTGAAACAGCATTGCTGTCACTTGGTCGTGGCAGCCCGGACCGACGATGAAGCATGTTTAGCTGG
CCCAAATGTTGCTGGATAGTTTTTACTGCCAGACCGCGCGCCTGAAGATATAGAAGATAATCGCGAACAT
CTTCAGGTTCTGCGGGAAACCATTTCCGGTTATTCAACTTGCACCATGCCGCCCACGACCGGCAAACGGA
CAGAAGCATTTTCCAGGTATGCTCAGAAAACGCCTGGCGATCCCTGAACATGTCCATCAGGTTCTTGCGA
ACCTCATCACTCGTTGCATCGACCGGTAATGCAGGCAAATTTTGGTGTACGGTCAGTAAATTGGCCATGG
AACCGGAACCCTTGTACAGCTCGTCCATGCCGAGAGTGATCCCGGCGGCGGTGCGGAACTCCAGCAGGAC
CATGTGATCGCGCTTCTCGTTGGGGTCTTTGCTCAGCACGGACTGGGTGCTCAGGTAGTGGCTGTCGGGC
AGCAGCACGGGGCCGTCGCCGATGGGGGTGTTCTGCTGGTAGTGGTCGGCGAGCTGCACGCTGCCGTCCT
CCACGTTGTGGCGGATCTTGAAGTTCACCTTGATGCCGTTCTTCTGCTTGACGGCCATGATATAGATGTT
GTGGCTGTTGAAGTTGTACTCCAGCTTGTGCCCCAGGATGTTGCCGTCCTCCTTGAAGTCGACGCCCTTC
AGCTCGATGCGGTTCACTAGGGTGTCGCCCTCGAACTTCACCTCGGCGCGGGTCTTGTAGGTGCCGTCGT
CCTTGAAGAAGATGGTGCGCTCCTGGACGTAGCCTTCGGGCATGGCGGACTTGAAGAAGTCGTGCTGCTT
CATGTGGTCGGGGTAGCGGGCGAAGCACTGCACGCCGTGGCTCAGGGTGGTCACGAGGGTGGGCCAGGGC
ACGGGCAGCTTGCCGGTGGTGCAGATGAACTTCAGGGTCAGCTTGCCGTTGGTGGCATCGCCCTCGCCCT
CGCCCCTCACGCTGAACTTGTGGCCGTTTACGTCGCCGTCCAGCTCGACCAGGATGGGCACCACCCCGGT
GAACAGCTCCTCGCCCTTGCTCACCATGGTGGCGACCGGTGCAGATCGGGGAATTCCAAGGGGCAGTGGG
TCTGTGGGCCGCGGGGGCGGAGCGCGAG
Features (pLannotate 1.2.2; 14 found; start..end, strand, type, name):
   1625..1652    -  repeat_region  AAV2 ITR (fragment): inverted terminal repeat of adeno-associated virus serotype 2 inverted
   1681..1708    -  repeat_region  AAV2 ITR (fragment): inverted terminal repeat of adeno-associated virus serotype 2 inverted
   1781..2369    -  rep_origin     ori: high-copy-number ColE1/pMB1/pBR322/pUC origin of replication
   2540..3400    -  CDS            AmpR: β-lactamase; bla; confers resistance to ampicillin, carbenicillin, and related antibiotics
   3401..3505    -  promoter       AmpR promoter: bla
   3600..3635    +  CDS            rop (fragment): Rop protein, which maintains plasmids at low copy number; rop
   3737..3786    +  misc_feature   bom (fragment): basis of mobility region from pBR322
   3787..4242    -  rep_origin     f1 ori (sequence partly withheld): f1 bacteriophage origin of replication; arrow indicates direction of (+) strand synthesis
   4261..4312    +  misc_feature   bom (fragment): basis of mobility region from pBR322
   4317..4457    -  repeat_region  AAV2 ITR: inverted terminal repeat of adeno-associated virus serotype 2 inverted
   4497..4973    -  polyA_signal   hGH poly(A) signal: human growth hormone polyadenylation signal
   5010..5035    -  misc_feature   MCS (fragment): pUC18/19 multiple cloning site
   5047..6074    -  CDS            Cre (fragment): site-specific recombinase Cre is a site-specific recombinase from bacteriophage P1. Recombination occurs at loxP sequences.
   6091..6807    -  CDS            EBFP2: EBFP2 is a basic (constitutively fluorescent) blue fluorescent protein published in 2007, derived from Aequorea victoria. It is reported to be a rapidly-maturing monomer with moderate acid sensitivity.
