[The description below was written by a language model from this plasmid's Addgene catalogue record and pLannotate feature annotations shown in this document.]
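Description:
AAV pmSyn1-EBFP-Cre is an adeno-associated virus transfer plasmid of about 6.9 kb, built on the Stratagene pAAV-MCS backbone and intended for packaging recombinant AAV that expresses Cre recombinase in neurons. It is propagated in E. coli through a high-copy ColE1/pUC-type origin and selected with ampicillin via the β-lactamase gene and its bla promoter. The backbone also carries an f1/M13 phage origin and small pBR322-derived remnants (bom and rop fragments). According to the record, the original CMV promoter–MCS–polyA cassette was replaced by the new expression unit, and the region bounded by and including the two AAV2 inverted terminal repeats is about 4.3 kb. The ITRs are the cis elements required for replication and encapsidation of the vector genome.

The payload is a 1.76 kb EBFP-Cre fusion, with a blue fluorescent protein (annotated as EBFP2) placed directly upstream of the Cre coding sequence and driven by the pmSyn1 synapsin promoter. The promoter is not annotated in either feature table, but it presumably lies in the unannotated stretch between the 5′ ITR and EBFP. The catalogue text describes a bGH polyadenylation signal, whereas both feature tables annotate the hGH poly(A) signal downstream of Cre, so the two sources disagree on this point. In the sequencing-derived record one ITR appears only as short fragments, while the depositor sequence shows both intact.

The construct is used to deliver neuron-restricted Cre for recombining loxP-flanked alleles or activating Cre-dependent reporters and effectors. The depositor notes that Cre expression is strong but EBFP fluorescence is weak or undetectable, so the tag is not a reliable marker of transduced cells.
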