Addgene plasmid #51507: AAV pmSyn1-EBFP-Cre
Purpose: Can be used to generate AAV virus that will express Cre in neurons from the synapsin promoter
Depositing lab: Hongkui Zeng. Depositing organization: Allen Institute. Publication: Transgenic mice for intersectional targeting of neural sensors and effectors with high specificity and performance. Madisen L, Garner AR, Shimaoka D, Chuong AS, Klapoetke NC, Li L, van der Bourg A, Niino Y, Egolf L, Monetti C, Gu H, Mills M, Cheng A, Tasic B, Nguyen TN, Sunkin SM, Benucci A, Nagy A, Miyawaki A, Helmchen F, Empson RM, Knopfel T, Boyden ES, Reid RC, Carandini M, Zeng H. Neuron. 2015 Mar 4;85(5):942-58. doi: 10.1016/j.neuron.2015.02.022. PubMed 25741722.
Backbone
  Vector backbone: pAAV-MCS
  Backbone manufacturer: Stratagene
  Total vector size (bp): 6890
  Modifications to backbone: A fragment containing the pmSyn promoter-EBFP-Cre-bGHpA was swapped in to replace the CMV promoter-MCS-hGHpA sequence. Total insert size including the two ITRs is 4293 bp.
  Vector type: AAV
Growth in bacteria
  Bacterial resistance: Ampicillin, 100 μg/mL
  Growth temperature: 37°C
  Growth strain: NEB Stable
  Copy number: Unknown
Gene/Insert
  Gene/Insert name: EBFP-Cre (alt name: Cre)
  Insert size (bp): 1761
  Promoter: pmSyn1
  Cloning method: Restriction Enzyme; 5′ cloning site Not1 (not destroyed); 3′ cloning site Not1 (not destroyed)
  Sequencing primers: 5′ none; 3′ none
Terms and licenses: Academic/Nonprofit Terms; Industry Terms: Not Available to Industry
Depositor comments: This plasmid results in strong Cre expression levels, but little to no detectable EBFP.
How to cite: AAV pmSyn1-EBFP-Cre was a gift from Hongkui Zeng (Addgene plasmid # 51507 ; http://n2t.net/addgene:51507 ; RRID:Addgene_51507) For viral preps, please replace (Addgene plasmid # 51507) in the above sentence with: (Addgene viral prep # 51507-AAV5)
