>Addgene plasmid #51507 | AAV pmSyn1-EBFP-Cre | addgene partial sequence | sequence record 83453 | hGH-PA-R 5'-CCAGCTTGGTTCCCAATAGA-3'
TTGCTCCATACCACCCCCCTCCACCCCATAATATTATAGAAGGACACCTAGTCAGACAAAATGATGCAAC
TTAATTTTATTAGGACAAGGCTGGTGGGCACTGGAGTGGCAACTTCCAGGGCCAGGAGAGGCACTGGGGA
GGGGTCACAGGGATGCCACCCGTAGATCTCTCGAGCAGCGCTGCTCGAGGCAAGCTTCTGCAGGTCGACT
CTAGAGGATCCCCCGCGTTAATGGCTAATCGCCATCTTCCAGCAGGCGCACCATTGCCCCTGTTTCACTA
TCCAGGTTACGGATATAGTTCATGACAATATTTACATTGGTCCAGCCACCAGCTTGCATGATCTCCGGTA
TTGAAACTCCAGCGCGGGCCATATCTCGCGCGGCTCCGACACGGGCACTGTGTCCAGACCAGGCCAGGTA
TCTCTGACCAGAGTCATCCTTAGCGCCGTAAATCAATCGATGAGTTGCTTCAAAAATCCCTTCCAGGGCG
CGAGTTGATAGCTGGCTGGTGGCAGATGGCGCGGCAACACCATTTTTTCTGACCCGGCAAAACAGGTAGT
TATTCGGATCATCAGCTACACCAGAGACGGAAATCCATCGCTCGACCAGTTTAGTTACCCCCAGGCTAAG
TG
