>Addgene plasmid #51507 | AAV pmSyn1-EBFP-Cre | addgene partial sequence | sequence record 83477 | CRE-R 5'-gcaaacggacagaagcattt-3'
GGCGATCCCTGAACATGTCCATCAGGTTCTTGCGAACCTCATCACTCGTTGCATCGACCGGTAATGCAGG
CAAATTTTGGTGTACGGTCAGTAAATTGGCCATGGAACCGGAACCCTTGTACAGCTCGTCCATGCCGAGA
GTGATCCCGGCGGCGGTGCGGAACTCCAGCAGGACCATGTGATCGCGCTTCTCGTTGGGGTCTTTGCTCA
GCACGGACTGGGTGCTCAGGTAGTGGCTGTCGGGCAGCAGCACGGGGCCGTCGCCGATGGGGGTGTTCTG
CTGGTAGTGGTCGGCGAGCTGCACGCTGCCGTCCTCCACGTTGTGGCGGATCTTGAAGTTCACCTTGATG
CCGTTCTTCTGCTTGACGGCCATGATATAGATGTTGTGGCTGTTGAAGTTGTACTCCAGCTTGTGCCCCA
GGATGTTGCCGTCCTCCTTGAAGTCGACGCCCTTCAGCTCGATGCGGTTCACTAGGGTGTCGCCCTCGAA
CTTCACCTCGGCGCGGGTCTTGTAGGTGCCGTCGTCCTTGAAGAAGATGGTGCGCTCCTGGACGTAGCCT
TCGGGCATGGCGGACTTGAAGAAGTCGTGCTGCTTCATGTGGTCGGGGTAGCGGGCGAAGCACTGCACGC
CGTGGCTCAGGGTGGTCACGAGGGTGGGCCAGGGCACGGGCAGCTTGCCGGTGGTGCAGATGAACTTCAG
GGTCAGCTTGCCGTTGGTGGCATCGCCCTCGCCCTCGCCCCTCACGCTGAACTTGTGGCCGTTTACGTCG
CCGTCCAGCTCGACCAGGATGGGCACCACCCCGGTGAACAGCTCCTCGCCCTTGCTCACCATGGTGGCGA
CCGGTGCAGATCGGGGAATTCCAAGGGGCAGTGGGTCTGTGGGCCGCGGGGGCGGA
