>Addgene plasmid #51507 | AAV pmSyn1-EBFP-Cre | addgene partial sequence | sequence record 130649 | C-ter-GFP 5'-CTCCTCGCCCTTGCTCAC-3'
GGGCAGTGGGTCTGTGGGCCGCGGGGGCGGAGCGCGAGGGGCTCAGGAGCACGGCGGTGCTCTCTGGCAC
GACGCGACTCCTCTGCTGCCCGCTGCAGACTGAGGCAGCGCCGAGGCTCTGCCGCCGCAGAGCGTATGGT
CGCGCCCGCACCTCCCTATCTTGCACCTCTCGTGGTGCGGTCCGACTGGACTCACGGCAGCATGGACGCG
ACCAAGGCGGCGAGGAAGGGGAGTTTGGGGAGGGCTAGTGAGTGACGTCAGTCAGCCTTTGGTGCTGGGG
AGGTGGTGGTGCGCGCCGGCAGCGGAGGCGAAGGCTCTGACCGCGGTGCTGAATCCGACAGTGCGCATGC
GCCGCGCCGCAACCTCTTCCCCTCCCCCTCTGATGGGGGCGGGGGATGCGCAATTTGGGGAGTGGGGGTG
GGGTTCTTGTCCTGAGGGTCCGGACCTGTAGTAACGAAACTCCCTCCCACGATCCTACCCTGTTTACCAA
CCTCTTCCTATTCCTTAGGCTAACTTGCACTTACACACTCTTGCCCTTCCCAGATACTTGGGTTTCCAGT
GTTGATTTTCACCTTTGAAGGCATTTTGGGGATAGAAGCACACTCAGAGGGGAACATAAATGTAGAAATT
CTCCTTCCTGCAGTGTTCCCGGGGAGACATCTCCTATAACAACTCTGTCGGGCAAAGAAAAGAGCACGGG
GGTGGCGTAAACATCACCAGACAGGCGGAGGTGGACACTTGGGTAGTTAACATATCCTTGCCCTTGGTGG
TGAGAATCTGAA
